Addgene plasmid #72155: Sema4b-Fc-His
Purpose: Expresses the extracellular region of the Sema4B protein, C-terminally fused to the Fc region of human IgG1 + 6X histidine tag.
Depositing lab: Woj Wojtowicz. Depositing organization: University of California, Berkeley. Publication: An extracellular biochemical screen reveals that FLRTs and Unc5s mediate neuronal subtype recognition in the retina. Visser JJ, Cheng Y, Perry SC, Chastain AB, Parsa B, Masri SS, Ray TA, Kay JN, Wojtowicz WM. Elife. 2015 Dec 3;4. pii: e08149. doi: 10.7554/eLife.08149. PubMed 26633812.
Backbone
  Vector backbone: pCMVi-SV40ori
  Vector type: Mammalian Expression
Growth in bacteria
  Bacterial resistance: Ampicillin, 100 μg/mL
  Growth temperature: 37°C
  Growth strain: DH5alpha
  Copy number: High Copy
Gene/Insert
  Gene/Insert name: Sema4b (alt names: Semaphorin 4B; SemC; Sema; NCBI gene ID 20352; Reference sequence NM_013659.4)
  Species: M. musculus (mouse)
  Insert size (bp): 2100
  Entrez Gene: Sema4b (a.k.a. SemC, Semac, mKIAA1745)
  Promoter: CMV
  Tag / fusion protein: Fc-His (C terminal on backbone)
  Cloning method: Restriction Enzyme; 5′ cloning site NotI (not destroyed); 3′ cloning site AscI (not destroyed)
  Sequencing primers: 5′ GTCAGAGGTAACTCCCGTTGC; 3′ ATCATGAGGGTGTCCTTG
Terms and licenses: Academic/Nonprofit Terms; Industry Terms: Not Available to Industry
How to cite: Sema4b-Fc-His was a gift from Woj Wojtowicz (Addgene plasmid # 72155 ; http://n2t.net/addgene:72155 ; RRID:Addgene_72155)
