[The description below was written by a language model from this plasmid's Addgene catalogue record and pLannotate feature annotations shown in this document.]
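Description:
Sema4b-Fc-His is a 7.8 kb mammalian expression plasmid built on the pCMVi-SV40ori backbone for producing a soluble, tagged form of the mouse semaphorin 4B ectodomain. It is maintained in E. coli through a high-copy ColE1/pUC-type origin and selected with ampicillin via the β-lactamase gene. The backbone also carries an f1 phage origin and short remnants of rop, bom and lacZα that appear to be leftovers from parental vectors. An SV40 enhancer/early promoter region is present; as the backbone name suggests, this region contains the SV40 origin, which can support episomal amplification in cells expressing large T antigen. No mammalian selection marker is annotated, consistent with transient transfection use.

The expression cassette is driven by the human CMV immediate-early enhancer and promoter followed by CMV intron A, an arrangement that generally boosts transcript processing and expression. Downstream, a roughly 2.1 kb fragment encoding the extracellular region of Sema4b is cloned between retained NotI and AscI sites, placing it in frame with a backbone-encoded human IgG1 Fc region and a C-terminal 6X histidine tag. The His tag is stated in the catalogue entry but is not separately annotated in the feature table. An SV40 polyadenylation signal terminates the transcript. The Fc portion typically dimerises the fusion and permits capture or detection with Fc-binding reagents, while the His tag allows metal-affinity purification. According to the associated publication, the construct belongs to an extracellular biochemical screen for binding interactions among cell-surface recognition proteins in the retina.
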