Features (pLannotate 1.2.2; 14 found; start..end, strand, type, name):
     25..408     +  enhancer       CMV enhancer: human cytomegalovirus immediate early enhancer
    410..609     +  promoter       CMV promoter: human cytomegalovirus (CMV) immediate early promoter
    748..1573    +  intron         CMV intron A: human cytomegalovirus intron A (Chapman et al., 1991)
   1610..3709    +  CDS            Sema4b (fragment): SEM4B_MOUSE - Also known as Kiaa1745 Experimental evidence at protein level: Swiss-Prot protein existence level 1. Inhibits axonal extension by providing local signals to specify territories inaccessible for growing axons. From Mus musculus (Mouse).
   3719..4399    +  CDS            IGHG1 (fragment): IGHG1_HUMAN - Experimental evidence at protein level: Swiss-Prot protein existence level 1. Constant region of immunoglobulin heavy chains. Immunoglobulins, also known as antibodies, are membrane-bound or secreted glycoproteins produced by B lymphocytes. In the recognition phase of humoral immunity, the membrane-bound immunoglobulins serve as receptors which, upon binding of a specific antigen, trigger the clonal expansion and differentiation of B lymphocytes into immunoglobulins- secreting plasma cells. Secreted immunoglobulins mediate the effector phase of humoral immunity, which results in
   4449..4570    +  polyA_signal   SV40 poly(A) signal: SV40 polyadenylation signal
   4779..5367    -  rep_origin     ori: high-copy-number ColE1/pMB1/pBR322/pUC origin of replication
   5538..6398    -  CDS            AmpR: β-lactamase; bla; confers resistance to ampicillin, carbenicillin, and related antibiotics
   6399..6503    -  promoter       AmpR promoter: bla
   6598..6633    +  CDS            rop (fragment): Rop protein, which maintains plasmids at low copy number; rop
   6656..6986    +  promoter       SV40 promoter: SV40 enhancer and early promoter
   7109..7208    +  misc_feature   bom (fragment): basis of mobility region from pBR322
   7236..7664    -  rep_origin     f1 ori (sequence partly withheld): f1 bacteriophage origin of replication; arrow indicates direction of (+) strand synthesis
   7668..7825    -  CDS            lacZα (fragment): LacZα fragment of β-galactosidase; lacZ fragment
>Addgene plasmid #72155 | Sema4b-Fc-His | depositor full sequence | sequence record 138677 | Full sequence
GTCGAGGTCTCGACGGTATCGATTGACATTGATTATTGACTAGCTAGTTATTAATAGTAATCAATTACGG
GGTCATTAGTTCATAGCCCATATATGGAGTTCCGCGTTACATAACTTACGGTAAATGGCCCGCCTGGCTG
ACCGCCCAACGACCCCCGCCCATTGACGTCAATAATGACGTATGTTCCCATAGTAACGCCAATAGGGACT
TTCCATTGACGTCAATGGGTGGAGTATTTACGGTAAACTGCCCACTTGGCAGTACATCAAGTGTATCATA
TGCCAAGTCCGCCCCCTATTGACGTCAATGACGGTAAATGGCCCGCCTGGCATTATGCCCAGTACATGAC
CTTACGGGACTTTCCTACTTGGCAGTACATCTACGTATTAGTCATCGCTATTACCATGGTGATGCGGTTT
TGGCAGTACACCAATGGGCGTGGATAGCGGTTTGACTCACGGGGATTTCCAAGTCTCCACCCCATTGACG
TCAATGGGAGTTTGTTTTGGCACCAAAATCAACGGGACTTTCCAAAATGTCGTAATAACCCCGCCCCGTT
GACGCAAATGGGCGGTAGGCGTGTACGGTGGGAGGTCTATATAAGCAGAGCTCGTTTAGTGAACCGTCAG
ATCGCCTGGAGACGCCATCCACGCTGTTTTGACCTCCATAGAAGACACCGGGACCGATCCAGCCTCCGCG
GCCGGGAACGGTGCATTGGAACGCGGATTCCCCGTGCCAAGAGTGACGTAAGTACCGCCTATAGACTCTA
TAGGCACACCCCTTTGGCTCTTATGCATGCTATACTGTTTTTGGCTTGGGGCCTATACACCCCCGCTTCC
ATATGCTATAGGTGATGGTATAGCTTAGCCTATAGGTGTGGGTTATTGACCATTATTGACCACTCCCCTA
TTGGTGACGATACTTTCCATTACTAATCCATAACATGGCTCTTTGCCACAACTATCTCTATTGGCTATAT
GCCAATACTCTGTCCTTCAGAGACTGACACGGACTCTGTATTTTTACAGGATGGGGTCCCATTTATTATT
TACAAATTCACATATACAACAACGCCGTCCCCCGTGCCCGCAGTTTTTATTAAACATAGCGTGGGATCTC
CACGCGAATCTCGGGTACGTGTTCCGGACATGGGCTCTTCTCCGGTAGCGGCGGAGCTTCCACATCCGAG
CCCTGGTCCCATGCCTCCAGCGGCTCATGGTCGCTCGGCAGCTCCTTGCTCCTAACAGTGGAGGCCAGAC
TTAGGCACAGCACAATGCCCACCACCACCAGTGTGCCGCACAAGGCCGTGGCGGTAGGGTATGTGTCTGA
AAATGAGCTCGGAGATTGGGCTCGCACCGCTGACGCAGATGGAAGACTTAAGGCAGCGGCAGAAGAAGAT
GCAGGCAGCTGAGTTGTTGTATTCTGATAAGAGTCAGAGGTAACTCCCGTTGCGGTGCTGTTAACGGTGG
AGGGCAGTGTAGTCTGAGCAGTACTCGTTGCTGCCGCGCGCGCCACCAGACATAATAGCTGACAGACTAA
CAGACTGTTCCTTTCCATGGGTCTTTTCTGCAGAAGCTTGAATTCTCGAGGATCCGCGGCCGCGCCACCA
TGGGCCGGGCGAGCCGCTCCGCTGTCCTGCGGCGCGCGCTGCTGCTGCTGCTGCTACTGCTGCTGCTGCG
GACGACGACTACGCGGGCGCTCGGCCCCCGGATCAGTGTGCCGCTGGGCTCTGAAGAAAGGCTGATTAGA
AAATTTGAAGCTGAAAACATCTCCAACTACACGGCCCTTCTGCTGAGCCAGGATGGCAAGACGCTGTATG
TGGGGGCCCGAGAGGCCCTCTTTGCACTTAACAGCAACCTCAGCTTCTTGCCAGGCGGGGAGTACCAAGA
GCTGCTGTGGAGTGCAGATGCTGACAGGAAGCAGCAGTGCAGCTTCAAGGGCAAGGACCCAAAGCGTGAC
TGTCAAAACTACATCAAGATCCTCCTGCCACTCAACAGCAGCCACCTGCTCACCTGTGGCACGGCCGCCT
TCAGCCCCCTGTGTGCTTACATTCACATAGCGAGCTTTACTTTAGCCCAAGATGAGGCCGGCAATGTCAT
TCTGGAGGATGGCAAGGGTCGTTGTCCCTTTGACCCCAACTTCAAGTCCACGGCTCTGGTGGTTGATGGT
GAGCTGTACACTGGAACAGTCAGTAGCTTCCAGGGAAACGACCCAGCCATTTCCCGGAGCCAGAGTTCCC
GCCCCACCAAGACTGAGAGCTCCCTCAACTGGCTACAAGACCCTGCCTTTGTGGCCTCGGCCTACGTCCC
CGAGAGCCTGGGCAGCCCCATAGGTGATGATGATAAGATCTACTTCTTCTTCAGCGAGACGGGCCAGGAG
TTTGAGTTCTTTGAGAACACCATCGTGTCCCGAGTTGCCCGAGTCTGTAAGGGCGATGAGGGTGGAGAGC
GGGTGTTGCAGCAACGCTGGACCTCCTTTCTCAAGGCTCAGCTCCTGTGCTCCCGGCCTGATGATGGCTT
TCCCTTTAACGTGCTACAAGATGTCTTCACCCTGAACCCCAACCCTCAGGATTGGCGCAAGACCCTTTTC
TATGGGGTCTTTACCTCCCAGTGGCACAGAGGGACCACAGAAGGCTCTGCCATCTGCGTCTTCACCATGA
ATGATGTGCAGAAGGCCTTTGACGGCCTGTACAAGAAAGTAAACAGAGAGACACAGCAGTGGTATACCGA
GACCCACCAGGTGCCCACACCGCGGCCGGGAGCGTGCATTACCAACAGTGCCCGGGAACGGAAGATCAAC
TCGTCCCTGCAGCTCCCAGACCGAGTGCTGAACTTCCTCAAGGATCACTTCTTGATGGATGGGCAGGTCC
GCAGTCGCCTGCTGCTGCTGCAGCCCAGAGCCCGCTACCAGCGTGTGGCTGTGCACCGTGTGCCTGGCCT
GCACAGCACTTATGATGTCCTATTTCTGGGCACTGGTGATGGCCGCCTGCACAAAGCAGTGACCCTGAGC
TCCAGAGTCCACATCATTGAGGAGCTGCAGATCTTCCCTCAAGGACAGCCTGTGCAGAACCTGCTCTTGG
ACAGCCATGGGGGACTGTTGTATGCCTCCTCCCATTCCGGGGTGGTGCAAGTGCCCGTAGCCAACTGCAG
CCTGTACCCAACCTGTGGAGACTGCCTCCTGGCTCGAGACCCCTACTGCGCCTGGACTGGCTCTGCCTGC
AGGCTCGCTAGCCTCTACCAGCCTGATCTGGCCTCCAGGCCATGGACCCAGGACATTGAGGGTGCCAGTG
TCAAGGAACTCTGCAAGAATTCCTCATACAAGGCCCGGTTTCTTGTGCCAGGTAAGCCATGTAAACAAGT
CCAGATCCAACCAAACACAGTGAACACCCTGGCCTGCCCACTCCTCTCAAACCTGGCCACTCGGCTCTGG
GTGCACAATGGAGCCCCAGTCAATGCCTCTGCCTCCTGCCGCGTGTTACCCACCGGGGACCTGCTGCTGG
TGGGCAGCCAGCAGGGTTTGGGGGTGTTCCAGTGTTGGTCGATAGAAGAAGGATTCCAGCAGCTTGTGGC
CAGCTACTGCCCAGAGGTGATGGAGGAGGGGGTAATGGACCAAAAGAACCAGCGTGATGGTACCCCAGTC
ATTATCAACACATCACGAGTGAGTGCACCGGCTGGTGGCAGGGCCAGCTGGGGTGCGGACAAGTCCTACG
GCGCGCCTGACAAAACTCACACATGCCCACCGTGCCCAGCACCTGAACTCCTGGGGGGACCGTCAGTCTT
CCTCTTCCCCCCAAAACCCAAGGACACCCTCATGATCTCCCGGACCCCTGAGGTCACATGCGTGGTGGTG
GACGTGAGCCACGAAGACCCTGAGGTCAAGTTCAACTGGTACGTGGACGGCGTGGAGGTGCATAATGCCA
AGACAAAGCCGCGGGAGGAGCAGTACAACAGCACGTACCGTGTGGTCAGCGTCCTCACCGTCCTGCACCA
GGACTGGCTGAATGGCAAGGAGTACAAGTGCAAGGTCTCCAACAAAGCCCTCCCAGCCCCCATCGAGAAA
ACCATCTCCAAAGCCAAAGGGCAGCCCCGAGAACCACAGGTGTATACCCTGCCCCCATCCCGGGATGAGC
TGACCAAGAACCAGGTCAGCCTGACCTGCCTGGTCAAAGGCTTCTATCCCAGCGACATCGCCGTGGAGTG
GGAGAGCAATGGGCAGCCGGAGAACAACTACAAGACCACGCCTCCCGTGCTGGACTCCGACGGCTCCTTC
TTCCTCTACAGCAAGCTCACCGTGGACAAGAGCAGGTGGCAGCAGGGGAACGTCTTCTCATGCTCCGTGA
TGCATGAGGCTCTGCACAACCACTACACGCAGAAGAGCCTCTCCCTGTCTCCGGGTAAAGGCGGCCATCA
TCACCATCACCATTAATCTAGAGATCTTATTAAAGCAGAACTTGTTTATTGCAGCTTATAATGGTTACAA
ATAAAGCAATAGCATCACAAATTTCACAAATAAAGCATTTTTTTCACTGCATTCTAGTTGTGGTTTGTCC
AAACTCATCAATGTATCTTATCATGTCTGGTCGACTCTAGCTAGACTCTTCCGCTTCCTCGCTCACTGAC
TCGCTGCGCTCGGTCGTTCGGCTGCGGCGAGCGGTATCAGCTCACTCAAAGGCGGTAATACGGTTATCCA
CAGAATCAGGGGATAACGCAGGAAAGAACATGTGAGCAAAAGGCCAGCAAAAGGCCAGGAACCGTAAAAA
GGCCGCGTTGCTGGCGTTTTTCCATAGGCTCCGCCCCCCTGACGAGCATCACAAAAATCGACGCTCAAGT
CAGAGGTGGCGAAACCCGACAGGACTATAAAGATACCAGGCGTTTCCCCCTGGAAGCTCCCTCGTGCGCT
CTCCTGTTCCGACCCTGCCGCTTACCGGATACCTGTCCGCCTTTCTCCCTTCGGGAAGCGTGGCGCTTTC
TCATAGCTCACGCTGTAGGTATCTCAGTTCGGTGTAGGTCGTTCGCTCCAAGCTGGGCTGTGTGCACGAA
CCCCCCGTTCAGCCCGACCGCTGCGCCTTATCCGGTAACTATCGTCTTGAGTCCAACCCGGTAAGACACG
ACTTATCGCCACTGGCAGCAGCCACTGGTAACAGGATTAGCAGAGCGAGGTATGTAGGCGGTGCTACAGA
GTTCTTGAAGTGGTGGCCTAACTACGGCTACACTAGAAGAACAGTATTTGGTATCTGCGCTCTGCTGAAG
CCAGTTACCTTCGGAAAAAGAGTTGGTAGCTCTTGATCCGGCAAACAAACCACCGCTGGTAGCGGTGGTT
TTTTTGTTTGCAAGCAGCAGATTACGCGCAGAAAAAAAGGATCTCAAGAAGATCCTTTGATCTTTTCTAC
GGGGTCTGACGCTCAGTGGAACGAAAACTCACGTTAAGGGATTTTGGTCATGAGATTATCAAAAAGGATC
TTCACCTAGATCCTTTTAAATTAAAAATGAAGTTTTAAATCAATCTAAAGTATATATGAGTAAACTTGGT
CTGACAGTTACCAATGCTTAATCAGTGAGGCACCTATCTCAGCGATCTGTCTATTTCGTTCATCCATAGT
TGCCTGACTCCCCGTCGTGTAGATAACTACGATACGGGAGGGCTTACCATCTGGCCCCAGTGCTGCAATG
ATACCGCGAGACCCACGCTCACCGGCTCCAGATTTATCAGCAATAAACCAGCCAGCCGGAAGGGCCGAGC
GCAGAAGTGGTCCTGCAACTTTATCCGCCTCCATCCAGTCTATTAATTGTTGCCGGGAAGCTAGAGTAAG
TAGTTCGCCAGTTAATAGTTTGCGCAACGTTGTTGCCATTGCTACAGGCATCGTGGTGTCACGCTCGTCG
TTTGGTATGGCTTCATTCAGCTCCGGTTCCCAACGATCAAGGCGAGTTACATGATCCCCCATGTTGTGCA
AAAAAGCGGTTAGCTCCTTCGGTCCTCCGATCGTTGTCAGAAGTAAGTTGGCCGCAGTGTTATCACTCAT
GGTTATGGCAGCACTGCATAATTCTCTTACTGTCATGCCATCCGTAAGATGCTTTTCTGTGACTGGTGAG
TACTCAACCAAGTCATTCTGAGAATAGTGTATGCGGCGACCGAGTTGCTCTTGCCCGGCGTCAATACGGG
ATAATACCGCGCCACATAGCAGAACTTTAAAAGTGCTCATCATTGGAAAACGTTCTTCGGGGCGAAAACT
CTCAAGGATCTTACCGCTGTTGAGATCCAGTTCGATGTAACCCACTCGTGCACCCAACTGATCTTCAGCA
TCTTTTACTTTCACCAGCGTTTCTGGGTGAGCAAAAACAGGAAGGCAAAATGCCGCAAAAAAGGGAATAA
GGGCGACACGGAAATGTTGAATACTCATACTCTTCCTTTTTCAATATTATTGAAGCATTTATCAGGGTTA
TTGTCTCATGAGCGGATACATATTTGAATGTATTTAGAAAAATAAACAAATAGGGGTTCCGCGCACATTT
CCCCGAAAAGTGCCACCTGACGTCTAAGAAACCATTATTATCATGACATTAACCTATAAAAATAGGCGTA
TCACGAGGCCCTTTCGTCTCGCGCGTTTCGGTGATGACGGTGAAAACCTCTGACACATGCAGCTCCCGGA
GGAATGTGTGTCAGTTAGGGTGTGGAAAGTCCCCAGGCTCCCCAGGCAGGCAGAAGTATGCAAAGCATGC
ATCTCAATTAGTCAGCAACCAGGTGTGGAAAGTCCCCAGGCTCCCCAGCAGGCAGAAGTATGCAAAGCAT
GCATCTCAATTAGTCAGCAACCATAGTCCCGCCCCTAACTCCGCCCATCCCGCCCCTAACTCCGCCCAGT
TCCGCCCATTCTCCGCCCCATGGCTGACTAATTTTTTTTATTTATGCAGAGGCCGAGGCCGCCTCTGCCT
CTGAGCTATTCCAGAAGTAGTGAGGAGGCTTTTTTGGAGGCCTAGGCTTTTGCAAAAAGCTCCCGGGAGC
TTGTATATCCATTTTCGTCCCGGAGACGGTCACAGCTTGTCTGTAAGCGGATGCCGGGAGCAGACAAGCC
CGTCAGGGCGCGTCAGCGGGTGTTGGCGGGTGTCGGGGCTGGCTTAACTATGCGGCATCAGAGCAGATTG
TACTGAGAGTGCACCATATGCGGTGTGAAATACCGCACAGATGCGTAAGGAGAAAATACCGCATCAGGAA
ATTGTAAGCGTTAATATTTTGTTAAAATTCGCGTTAAATTTTTGTTAAATCAGCTCATTTTTTAACCAAT
AGGCCGAAATCGGCAAAATCCCTTATAAATCAAAAGAATAGACCGAGATAGGGT
[37 nt withheld, positions 7335-7371]
AAAGAACGTGGACTCCAACGTCAAAGG
[49 nt withheld, positions 7399-7447]
T
[91 nt withheld, positions 7449-7539]
G
[124 nt withheld, positions 7541-7664]
CCATTCGCCATTCAGGCTGCGCAACTGTTGGGAAGGGCGATCGGTGCGGGCCTCTTCGCTATTACGCCAG
CTGGCGAAAGGGGGATGTGCTGCAAGGCGATTAAGTTGGGTAACGCCAGGGTTTTCCCAGTCACGACGTT
GTAAAACGACGGCCAGTGAATT
