>Addgene plasmid #72155 | Sema4b-Fc-His | addgene partial sequence | sequence record 138675 | pMRB101-F 5'-aagatgcaggcagctgagtt-3'
ACGGTGGAGGGCAGTGTAGTCTGAGCAGTACTCGTTGCTGCCGCGCGCGCCACCAGACATAATAGCTGAC
AGACTAACAGACTGTTCCTTTCCATGGGTCTTTTCTGCAGAAGCTTGAATTCTCGAGGATCCGCGGCCGC
GCCACCATGGGCCGGGCGAGCCGCTCCGCTGTCCTGCGGCGCGCGCTGCTGCTGCTGCTGCTACTGCTGC
TGCTGCGGACGACGACTACGCGGGCGCTCGGCCCCCGGATCAGTGTGCCGCTGGGCTCTGAAGAAAGGCT
GATTAGAAAATTTGAAGCTGAAAACATCTCCAACTACACGGCCCTTCTGCTGAGCCAGGATGGCAAGACG
CTGTATGTGGGGGCCCGAGAGGCCCTCTTTGCACTTAACAGCAACCTCAGCTTCTTGCCAGGCGGGGAGT
ACCAAGAGCTGCTGTGGAGTGCAGATGCTGACAGGAAGCAGCAGTGCAGCTTCAAGGGCAAGGACCCAAA
GCGTGACTGTCAAAACTACATCAAGATCCTCCTGCCACTCAACAGCAGCCACCTGCTCACCTGTGGCACG
GCCGCCTTCAGCCCCCTGTGTGCTTACATTCACATAGCGAGCTTTACTTTAGCCCAAGATGAGGCCGGCA
ATGTCATTCTGGAGGATGGCAAGGGTCGTTGTCCCTTTGACCCCAACTTCAAGTCCACGGCTCTGGTGGT
TGATGGTGAGCTGTACACTGGAACAGTCAGTAGCTTCCAGGGAAACGACCCAGCCATTTCCCGGAGCCAG
AGTTCCCGCCCCACCAAGACTGAGAGCTCC
