>Addgene plasmid #72155 | Sema4b-Fc-His | addgene partial sequence | sequence record 138676 | SV40pA-R 5'-GAAATTTGTGATGCTATTGC-3'
ATAAGATCTCTAGATTAATGGTGATGGTGATGATGGCCGCCTTTACCCGGAGACAGGGAGAGGCTCTTCT
GCGTGTAGTGGTTGTGCAGAGCCTCATGCATCACGGAGCATGAGAAGACGTTCCCCTGCTGCCACCTGCT
CTTGTCCACGGTGAGCTTGCTGTAGAGGAAGAAGGAGCCGTCGGAGTCCAGCACGGGAGGCGTGGTCTTG
TAGTTGTTCTCCGGCTGCCCATTGCTCTCCCACTCCACGGCGATGTCGCTGGGATAGAAGCCTTTGACCA
GGCAGGTCAGGCTGACCTGGTTCTTGGTCAGCTCATCCCGGGATGGGGGCAGGGTATACACCTGTGGTTC
TCGGGGCTGCCCTTTGGCTTTGGAGATGGTTTTCTCGATGGGGGCTGGGAGGGCTTTGTTGGAGACCTTG
CACTTGTACTCCTTGCCATTCAGCCAGTCCTGGTGCAGGACGGTGAGGACGCTGACCACACGGTACGTGC
TGTTGTACTGCTCCTCCCGCGGCTTTGTCTTGGCATTATGCACCTCCACGCCGTCCACGTACCAGTTGAA
CTTGACCTCAGGGTCTTCGTGGCTCACGTCCACCACCACGCATGTGACCTCAGGGGTCCGGGAGATCATG
AGGGTGTCCTTGGGTTTTGGGGGGAAGAGGAAGACTGACGGTCCCCCCAGGAGTTCAGGTGCTGGGCACG
GTGGGCATGTGTGAGTTTTGTCAGGCGCGCCGTAGGACTTGTCCGCACCCCAGCTGGCCCTGCCACCAGC
CGGTGCACTCACTCGTGATGTGTTGATAATGACTGGGGTACCATCACGCTGGTTCTTTTGGTCCATTACC
CCCTCCTCCATCACCTCTGG
